Addgene plasmid #136754: pISH-Olfr267
Purpose: Template to synthesize riboprobes for in situ hybridization (ISH) for Olfr267
Depositing lab: Peter Mombaerts. Depositing organization: Max Planck Research Unit for Neurogenetics. Publication: The Zonal Organization of Odorant Receptor Gene Choice in the Main Olfactory Epithelium of the Mouse. Zapiec B, Mombaerts P. Cell Rep. 2020 Mar 24;30(12):4220-4234.e5. doi: 10.1016/j.celrep.2020.02.110. PubMed 32209480.
Backbone
  Vector backbone: pGEM-T-Easy
  Vector type: in situ probe
Growth in bacteria
  Bacterial resistance: Ampicillin, 100 μg/mL
  Growth temperature: 37°C
  Growth strain: DH5alpha
  Copy number: High Copy
Gene/Insert
  Gene/Insert name: Olfr267
  Species: M. musculus (mouse)
  Mutation: ISH Probe insert
  Entrez Gene: Olfr267 (a.k.a. MOR262-1, MGC157545)
  Cloning method: Unknown
Terms and licenses: Academic/Nonprofit Terms; Industry Terms: Not Available to Industry
Depositor comments: ISH probe for mouse gene: Olfr267 aka MOR262-1
How to cite: pISH-Olfr267 was a gift from Peter Mombaerts (Addgene plasmid # 136754 ; http://n2t.net/addgene:136754 ; RRID:Addgene_136754)
