[The description below was written by a language model from this plasmid's Addgene catalogue record and pLannotate feature annotations shown in this document.]
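Description:
pISH-Olfr267 is a bacterial cloning plasmid built on the pGEM-T-Easy backbone. It serves as a template for in vitro transcription of riboprobes that detect the mouse odorant receptor gene Olfr267 (also called MOR262-1) by in situ hybridization. The sequenced plasmid is about 4.0 kb. It replicates in E. coli at high copy from a ColE1/pUC-type origin, and selection is with ampicillin through the β-lactamase gene and its own promoter. An f1 bacteriophage origin is also present. It could allow single-stranded DNA production, although this is not relevant to the stated use.

The Olfr267 probe fragment sits in the pGEM multiple cloning site and interrupts the lacZα fragment. Remnants of lacZα, together with the lac promoter, lac operator and CAP binding site, remain on either side. The automated annotation labels a roughly 0.9 kb stretch of the insert as human OR2K2. This most likely reflects protein-level similarity to a related odorant receptor in the reference database, since the catalogue record gives the insert as mouse. A short hornet peptide match next to the insert is probably a spurious annotation.

The insert is flanked by opposing T7 and SP6 bacteriophage promoters, so RNA can be transcribed from either strand. The coding match runs in the same direction as the T7 promoter. This suggests that SP6 would give the antisense (hybridizing) probe and T7 the sense control, but the record does not state this explicitly, and the cloning method is listed as unknown. The plasmid was deposited in connection with work on the zonal organization of odorant receptor gene choice in the mouse main olfactory epithelium.
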