Features (pLannotate 1.2.2; 14 found; start..end, strand, type, name):
    100..118     +  promoter       T7 promoter: promoter for bacteriophage T7 RNA polymerase
    183..1109    +  CDS            OR2K2: OR2K2_HUMAN - Also known as OR2AR1P. Experimental evidence at transcript level: Swiss-Prot protein existence level 2. Odorant receptor. From Homo sapiens (Human).
   1169..1231    -  CDS            VESPI_VESMG (fragment): Experimental evidence at protein level: Swiss-Prot protein existence level 1. Shows contractile activity on isolated ileum smooth muscle. From Vespa magnifica (Hornet).
   1243..1261    -  promoter       SP6 promoter: promoter for bacteriophage SP6 RNA polymerase
   1303..1319    -  protein_bind   lac operator: The lac repressor binds to the lac operator to inhibit transcription in E. coli. This inhibition can be relieved by adding lactose or isopropyl-β-D-thiogalactopyranoside (IPTG). lac repressor encoded by lacI
   1327..1357    -  promoter       lac promoter: promoter for the E. coli lac operon
   1372..1393    -  protein_bind   CAP binding site: CAP binding activates transcription in the presence of cAMP. E. coli catabolite activator protein
   1406..1498    -  CDS            lacI (fragment): lac repressor; lacI; The lac repressor binds to the lac operator to inhibit transcription in E. coli. This inhibition can be relieved by adding lactose or isopropyl-β-D-thiogalactopyranoside (IPTG).
   1681..2269    -  rep_origin     ori: high-copy-number ColE1/pMB1/pBR322/pUC origin of replication
   2440..3300    -  CDS            AmpR: β-lactamase; bla; confers resistance to ampicillin, carbenicillin, and related antibiotics
   3301..3405    -  promoter       AmpR promoter: bla
   3432..3482    +  misc_feature   bom (fragment): basis of mobility region from pBR322
   3510..3938    -  rep_origin     f1 ori (sequence partly withheld): f1 bacteriophage origin of replication; arrow indicates direction of (+) strand synthesis
   3942..97      -  CDS            lacZα (fragment) (across the origin): LacZα fragment of β-galactosidase; lacZ fragment
>Addgene plasmid #136754 | pISH-Olfr267 | addgene full sequence | sequence record 273405 | Addgene NGS Result
CGCCAGCTGGCGAAAGGGGGATGTGCTGCAAGGCGATTAAGTTGGGTAACGCCAGGGTTTTCCCAGTCAC
GACGTTGTAAAACGACGGCCAGTGAATTGTAATACGACTCACTATAGGGCGAATTGGGCCCGACGTCGCA
TGCTCCCGGCCGCCATGGCGGCCGCGGGAATTCGATTAGGAAATGCCAGGAGAAAATGTCACTGTTTGGA
GCCTTTTTTTCCTAGAGGGATTTTCCCGGTACCCGAGGTTAGAGATTGTTCTGTTTGTCTTCAGCCTTGT
CATGTATCTGGTTACCATCCTGGGTAACTGTACTCTTATCTTAATCACTGTCCTGGATTCACGCCTTCAA
ACCCCCATGTACTTGTTTCTTGGAAACCTCTCTTTCATGGATATCTGTTACACGTCTGCTTCTATTCCCA
CTTTGCTTGTGAACTTGCTGTCATCTAAGAAAACCATTATCTTTTCTGGGTGTGCTGTGCAGATGTACCT
GTCCCTTTCCATGGGGTCCACAGAGTGTATACTTCTGGCGGTGATGGCCTATGATCGTTATGTGGCCATC
TGTAACCCTCTGAGGTACCCCATCATCATGAACAGGCAAGTCTGTGTGCAGATGGCCACCATCTCCTGGG
TGACAGGCTGTCTGACTGCTCTGCTGGAAACTAGTTTTGCCCTGCAGATTCCCCTCTGTGGGAACATCAT
CAACCATTTCACATGTGAAATTCTTGCCGTGCTAAAACTAGCTTGCGTGAGTTCCCTGCTCATGGACCTG
GTTATGCTGGTGGTCAGTATTCTCCTTCTGCCCATTCCAATGCTCTTGATTTGCATCTCTTATGGCTTCA
TCCTTTCTACAATTCTGAGGATCAGTTCAACAGAGGGAAGAAACAAAGCTTTTTCAACCTGTGGTGCACA
CTTGACTGTGGTGATCTTATATTATGGGGCTGCTCTCTCCATGTACCTGAAGCCTTCTTCATCAAACTCA
CAAGAGATAGACAAAATCATCTCGTTGCTTTATGGAGTGCTTACCCCTATGTTGAACCCAATAATATACA
GCTTAAGAAACAAAGAAGTAAAAGATGCAATGATAAAACTGCTGGGCAAAGTGCCCTTGGCACCAAGTGT
GTGACTGTCTTTTATTGGGTACCCATGACTTTCCCAAGGATGAATCACTAGTGAATTCGCGGCCGCCTGC
AGGTCGACCATATGGGAGAGCTCCCAACGCGTTGGATGCATAGCTTGAGTATTCTATAGTGTCACCTAAA
TAGCTTGGCGTAATCATGGTCATAGCTGTTTCCTGTGTGAAATTGTTATCCGCTCACAATTCCACACAAC
ATACGAGCCGGAAGCATAAAGTGTAAAGCCTGGGGTGCCTAATGAGTGAGCTAACTCACATTAATTGCGT
TGCGCTCACTGCCCGCTTTCCAGTCGGGAAACCTGTCGTGCCAGCTGCATTAATGAATCGGCCAACGCGC
GGGGAGAGGCGGTTTGCGTATTGGGCGCTCTTCCGCTTCCTCGCTCACTGACTCGCTGCGCTCGGTCGTT
CGGCTGCGGCGAGCGGTATCAGCTCACTCAAAGGCGGTAATACGGTTATCCACAGAATCAGGGGATAACG
CAGGAAAGAACATGTGAGCAAAAGGCCAGCAAAAGGCCAGGAACCGTAAAAAGGCCGCGTTGCTGGCGTT
TTTCCATAGGCTCCGCCCCCCTGACGAGCATCACAAAAATCGACGCTCAAGTCAGAGGTGGCGAAACCCG
ACAGGACTATAAAGATACCAGGCGTTTCCCCCTGGAAGCTCCCTCGTGCGCTCTCCTGTTCCGACCCTGC
CGCTTACCGGATACCTGTCCGCCTTTCTCCCTTCGGGAAGCGTGGCGCTTTCTCATAGCTCACGCTGTAG
GTATCTCAGTTCGGTGTAGGTCGTTCGCTCCAAGCTGGGCTGTGTGCACGAACCCCCCGTTCAGCCCGAC
CGCTGCGCCTTATCCGGTAACTATCGTCTTGAGTCCAACCCGGTAAGACACGACTTATCGCCACTGGCAG
CAGCCACTGGTAACAGGATTAGCAGAGCGAGGTATGTAGGCGGTGCTACAGAGTTCTTGAAGTGGTGGCC
TAACTACGGCTACACTAGAAGAACAGTATTTGGTATCTGCGCTCTGCTGAAGCCAGTTACCTTCGGAAAA
AGAGTTGGTAGCTCTTGATCCGGCAAACAAACCACCGCTGGTAGCGGTGGTTTTTTTGTTTGCAAGCAGC
AGATTACGCGCAGAAAAAAAGGATCTCAAGAAGATCCTTTGATCTTTTCTACGGGGTCTGACGCTCAGTG
GAACGAAAACTCACGTTAAGGGATTTTGGTCATGAGATTATCAAAAAGGATCTTCACCTAGATCCTTTTA
AATTAAAAATGAAGTTTTAAATCAATCTAAAGTATATATGAGTAAACTTGGTCTGACAGTTACCAATGCT
TAATCAGTGAGGCACCTATCTCAGCGATCTGTCTATTTCGTTCATCCATAGTTGCCTGACTCCCCGTCGT
GTAGATAACTACGATACGGGAGGGCTTACCATCTGGCCCCAGTGCTGCAATGATACCGCGAGACCCACGC
TCACCGGCTCCAGATTTATCAGCAATAAACCAGCCAGCCGGAAGGGCCGAGCGCAGAAGTGGTCCTGCAA
CTTTATCCGCCTCCATCCAGTCTATTAATTGTTGCCGGGAAGCTAGAGTAAGTAGTTCGCCAGTTAATAG
TTTGCGCAACGTTGTTGCCATTGCTACAGGCATCGTGGTGTCACGCTCGTCGTTTGGTATGGCTTCATTC
AGCTCCGGTTCCCAACGATCAAGGCGAGTTACATGATCCCCCATGTTGTGCAAAAAAGCGGTTAGCTCCT
TCGGTCCTCCGATCGTTGTCAGAAGTAAGTTGGCCGCAGTGTTATCACTCATGGTTATGGCAGCACTGCA
TAATTCTCTTACTGTCATGCCATCCGTAAGATGCTTTTCTGTGACTGGTGAGTACTCAACCAAGTCATTC
TGAGAATAGTGTATGCGGCGACCGAGTTGCTCTTGCCCGGCGTCAATACGGGATAATACCGCGCCACATA
GCAGAACTTTAAAAGTGCTCATCATTGGAAAACGTTCTTCGGGGCGAAAACTCTCAAGGATCTTACCGCT
GTTGAGATCCAGTTCGATGTAACCCACTCGTGCACCCAACTGATCTTCAGCATCTTTTACTTTCACCAGC
GTTTCTGGGTGAGCAAAAACAGGAAGGCAAAATGCCGCAAAAAAGGGAATAAGGGCGACACGGAAATGTT
GAATACTCATACTCTTCCTTTTTCAATATTATTGAAGCATTTATCAGGGTTATTGTCTCATGAGCGGATA
CATATTTGAATGTATTTAGAAAAATAAACAAATAGGGGTTCCGCGCACATTTCCCCGAAAAGTGCCACCT
GATGCGGTGTGAAATACCGCACAGATGCGTAAGGAGAAAATACCGCATCAGGAAATTGTAAGCGTTAATA
TTTTGTTAAAATTCGCGTTAAATTTTTGTTAAATCAGCTCATTTTTTAACCAATAGGCCGAAATCGGCAA
AATCCCTTATAAATCAAAAGAATAGACCGAGATAGGGT
[37 nt withheld, positions 3609-3645]
AAAGAACGTGGACTCCAACGTCAAAGG
[49 nt withheld, positions 3673-3721]
T
[91 nt withheld, positions 3723-3813]
G
[124 nt withheld, positions 3815-3938]
CCATTCGCCATTCAGGCTGCGCAACTGTTGGGAAGGGCGATCGGTGCGGGCCTCTTCGCTATTA
