>Addgene plasmid #136754 | pISH-Olfr267 | depositor partial sequence | sequence record 263981 | M13f for insert
ATTGTTCTGTTTGTCTTCAGCCTTGTCNTGTATCTGGTTACCATCCNGGGTAACTGTACTCTTATCTTAA
TCACTGTCCTGGATTCACGCCTTCAAACCCCCATGTACTTGTTTCTTGGAAACCTCTCTTTCATGGATAT
CTGTTACACGTCTGCTTCTATTCCCACTTTGCTTGTGAACTTGCTGTCATCTAANAAAACCATTATCTTT
TCNGGGTGTGCTGTGCANATGTACCTGTCCCTTTCCATGGGGTCCACANANTGTATACTTCTGGCGGTGA
TGGCCTATGATCGTTATGTGNCCATCTGTAACCCTCTGAGGTACCCCATCATCATGAAC
